>Addgene plasmid #211971 | pKLV2-U6gRNA5(MYC_7)-PGKpuroBFP-W | addgene full sequence | sequence record 419998 | Addgene NGS Result
GTCAATAATGACGTATGTTCCCATAGTAACGCCAATAGGGACTTTCCATTGACGTCAATGGGTGGAGTAT
TTACGGTAAACTGCCCACTTGGCAGTACATCAAGTGTATCATATGCCAAGTACGCCCCCTATTGACGTCA
ATGACGGTAAATGGCCCGCCTGGCATTATGCCCAGTACATGACCTTATGGGACTTTCCTACTTGGCAGTA
CATCTACGTATTAGTCATCGCTATTACCATGGTGATGCGGTTTTGGCAGTACATCAATGGGCGTGGATAG
CGGTTTGACTCACGGGGATTTCCAAGTCTCCACCCCATTGACGTCAATGGGAGTTTGTTTTGGCACCAAA
ATCAACGGGACTTTCCAAAATGTCGTAACAACTCCGCCCCATTGACGCAAATGGGCGGTAGGCGTGTACG
GTGGGAGGTCTATATAAGCAGCGCGTTTTGCCTGTACTGGGTCTCTCTGGTTAGACCAGATCTGAGCCTG
GGAGCTCTCTGGCTAACTAGGGAACCCACTGCTTAAGCCTCAATAAAGCTTGCCTTGAGTGCTTCAAGTA
GTGTGTGCCCGTCTGTTGTGTGACTCTGGTAACTAGAGATCCCTCAGACCCTTTTAGTCAGTGTGGAAAA
TCTCTAGCAGTGGCGCCCGAACAGGGACTTGAAAGCGAAAGGGAAACCAGAGGAGCTCTCTCGACGCAGG
ACTCGGCTTGCTGAAGCGCGCACGGCAAGAGGCGAGGGGCGGCGACTGGTGAGTACGCCAAAAATTTTGA
CTAGCGGAGGCTAGAAGGAGAGAGATGGGTGCGAGAGCGTCAGTATTAAGCGGGGGAGAATTAGATCGCG
ATGGGAAAAAATTCGGTTAAGGCCAGGGGGAAAGAAAAAATATAAATTAAAACATATAGTATGGGCAAGC
AGGGAGCTAGAACGATTCGCAGTTAATCCTGGCCTGTTAGAAACATCAGAAGGCTGTAGACAAATACTGG
GACAGCTACAACCATCCCTTCAGACAGGATCAGAAGAACTTAGATCATTATATAATACAGTAGCAACCCT
CTATTGTGTGCATCAAAGGATAGAGATAAAAGACACCAAGGAAGCTTTAGACAAGATAGAGGAAGAGCAA
AACAAAAGTAAGACCACCGCACAGCAAGCGGCCGGCCGCGCTGATCTTCAGACCTGGAGGAGGAGATATG
AGGGACAATTGGAGAAGTGAATTATATAAATATAAAGTAGTAAAAATTGAACCATTAGGAGTAGCACCCA
CCAAGGCAAAGAGAAGAGTGGTGCAGAGAGAAAAAAGAGCAGTGGGAATAGGAGCTTTGTTCCTTGGGTT
CTTGGGAGCAGCAGGAAGCACTATGGGCGCAGCGTCAATGACGCTGACGGTACAGGCCAGACAATTATTG
TCTGGTATAGTGCAGCAGCAGAACAATTTGCTGAGGGCTATTGAGGCGCAACAGCATCTGTTGCAACTCA
CAGTCTGGGGCATCAAGCAGCTCCAGGCAAGAATCCTGGCTGTGGAAAGATACCTAAAGGATCAACAGCT
CCTGGGGATTTGGGGTTGCTCTGGAAAACTCATTTGCACCACTGCTGTGCCTTGGAATGCTAGTTGGAGT
AATAAATCTCTGGAACAGATTTGGAATCACACGACCTGGATGGAGTGGGACAGAGAAATTAACAATTACA
CAAGCTTAATACACTCCTTAATTGAAGAATCGCAAAACCAGCAAGAAAAGAATGAACAAGAATTATTGGA
ATTAGATAAATGGGCAAGTTTGTGGAATTGGTTTAACATAACAAATTGGCTGTGGTATATAAAATTATTC
ATAATGATAGTAGGAGGCTTGGTAGGTTTAAGAATAGTTTTTGCTGTACTTTCTATAGTGAATAGAGTTA
GGCAGGGATATTCACCATTATCGTTTCAGACCCACCTCCCAACCCCGAGGGGACCCGACAGGCCCGAAGG
AATAGAAGAAGAAGGTGGAGAGAGAGACAGAGACAGATCCATTCGATTAGTGAACGGATCGGCACTGCGT
GCGCCAATTCTGCAGACAAATGGCAGTATTCATCCACAATTTTAAAAGAAAAGGGGGGATTGGGGGGTAC
AGTGCAGGGGAAAGAATAGTAGACATAATAGCAACAGACATACAAACTAAAGAATTACAAAAACAAATTA
CAAAAATTCAAAATTTTCGGGTTTATTACAGGGACAGCAGAGATCCAGTTTGGTTAGTACCGGGCCCTAC
GCGTCCAAGGTCGGGCAGGAAGAGGGCCTATTTCCCATGATTCCTTCATATTTGCATATACGATACAAGG
CTGTTAGAGAGATAATTAGAATTAATTTGACTGTAAACACAAAGATATTAGTACAAAATACGTGACGTAG
AAAGTAATAATTTCTTGGGTAGTTTGCAGTTTTAAAATTATGTTTTAAAATGGACTATCATATGCTTACC
GTAACTTGAAAGTATTTCGATTTCTTGGCTTTATATATCTTGTGGAAAGGACGAAACACCGGGGTCGATG
CACTCTGAGGGTTTAAGAGCTATGCTGGAAACAGCATAGCAAGTTTAAATAAGGCTAGTCCGTTATCAAC
TTGAAAAAGTGGCACCGAGTCGGTGCTTTTTTTGGATCCAATTCTACCGGGTAGGGGAGGCGCTTTTCCC
AAGGCAGTCTGGAGCATGCGCTTTAGCAGCCCCGCTGGGCACTTGGCGCTACACAAGTGGCCTCTGGCCT
CGCACACATTCCACATCCACCGGTAGGCGCCAACCGGCTCCGTTCTTTGGTGGCCCCTTCGCGCCACCTT
CTACTCCTCCCCTAGTCAGGAAGTTCCCCCCCGCCCCGCAGCTCGCGTCGTGCAGGACGTGACAAATGGA
AGTAGCACGTCTCACTAGTCTCGTGCAGATGGACAGCACCGCTGAGCAATGGAAGCGGGTAGGCCTTTGG
GGCAGCGGCCAATAGCAGCTTTGCTCCTTCGCTTTCTGGGCTCAGAGGCTGGGAAGGGGTGGGTCCGGGG
GCGGGCTCAGGGGCGGGCTCAGGGGCGGGGCGGGCGCCCGAAGGTCCTCCGGAGGCCCGGCATTCTGCAC
GCTTCAAAAGCGCACGTCTGCCGCGCTGTTCTCCTCTTCCTCATCTCCGGGCCTTTCGACCTGCATCCAT
CTAGATCTCGAGCAGCTGAAGCTTACCATGACCGAGTACAAGCCCACGGTGCGCCTCGCCACCCGCGACG
ACGTCCCCAGGGCCGTACGCACCCTCGCCGCCGCGTTCGCCGACTACCCCGCCACGCGCCACACCGTCGA
TCCGGACCGCCACATCGAGCGGGTCACCGAGCTGCAAGAACTCTTCCTCACGCGCGTCGGGCTCGACATC
GGCAAGGTGTGGGTCGCGGACGACGGCGCCGCGGTGGCGGTCTGGACCACGCCGGAGAGCGTCGAAGCGG
GGGCGGTGTTCGCCGAGATCGGCCCGCGCATGGCCGAGTTGAGCGGTTCCCGGCTGGCCGCGCAGCAACA
GATGGAAGGCCTCCTGGCGCCGCACCGGCCCAAGGAGCCCGCGTGGTTCCTGGCCACCGTCGGCGTCTCG
CCCGACCACCAGGGCAAGGGTCTGGGCAGCGCCGTCGTGCTCCCCGGAGTGGAGGCGGCCGAGCGCGCCG
GGGTGCCCGCCTTCCTGGAGACCTCCGCGCCCCGCAACCTCCCCTTCTACGAGCGGCTCGGCTTCACCGT
CACCGCCGACGTCGAGGTGCCCGAAGGACCGCGCACCTGGTGCATGACCCGCAAGCCCGGTGCCGGCGGC
GGGTCCGGAGGAGAGGGCAGAGGAAGTCTCCTAACATGCGGTGACGTGGAGGAGAATCCTGGCCCAATGA
GCGAGCTGATTAAGGAGAACATGCACATGAAGCTGTACATGGAGGGCACCGTGGACAACCATCACTTCAA
GTGCACATCCGAGGGCGAAGGCAAGCCCTACGAGGGCACCCAGACCATGAGAATCAAGGTGGTCGAGGGC
GGCCCTCTCCCCTTCGCCTTCGACATCCTGGCTACTAGCTTCCTCTACGGCAGCAAGACCTTCATCAACC
ACACCCAGGGCATCCCCGACTTCTTCAAGCAGTCCTTCCCTGAGGGCTTCACATGGGAGAGAGTCACCAC
ATACGAGGACGGGGGCGTGCTGACCGCTACCCAGGACACCAGCCTCCAGGACGGCTGCCTCATCTACAAC
GTCAAGATCAGAGGGGTGAACTTCACATCCAACGGCCCTGTGATGCAGAAGAAAACACTCGGCTGGGAGG
CCTTCACCGAGACGCTGTACCCCGCTGACGGCGGCCTGGAAGGCAGAAACGACATGGCCCTGAAGCTCGT
GGGCGGGAGCCATCTGATCGCAAACATCAAGACCACATATAGATCCAAGAAACCCGCTAAGAACCTCAAG
ATGCCTGGCGTCTACTATGTGGACTACAGACTGGAAAGAATCAAGGAGGCCAACAACGAGACCTACGTCG
AGCAGCACGAGGTGGCAGTGGCCAGATACTGCGACCTCCCTAGCAAACTGGGGCACAAGCTTAATTGAGC
GGCCGCTCAACCTCTGGATTACAAAATTTGTGAAAGATTGACTGGTATTCTTAACTATGTTGCTCCTTTT
ACGCTATGTGGATACGCTGCTTTAATGCCTTTGTATCATGCTATTGCTTCCCGTATGGCTTTCATTTTCT
CCTCCTTGTATAAATCCTGGTTGCTGTCTCTTTATGAGGAGTTGTGGCCCGTTGTCAGGCAACGTGGCGT
GGTGTGCACTGTGTTTGCTGACGCAACCCCCACTGGTTGGGGCATTGCCACCACCTGTCAGCTCCTTTCC
GGGACTTTCGCTTTCCCCCTCCCTATTGCCACGGCGGAACTCATCGCCGCCTGCCTTGCCCGCTGCTGGA
CAGGGGCTCGGCTGTTGGGCACTGACAATTCCGTGGTGTTGTCGGGGAAATCATCGTCCTTTCCTTGGCT
GCTCGCCTGTGTTGCCACCTGGATTCTGCGCGGGACGTCCTTCTGCTACGTCCCTTCGGCCCTCAATCCA
GCGGACCTTCCTTCCCGCGGCCTGCTGCCGGCTCTGCGGCCTCTTCCGCGTCTACGCCTTCGCCCTCAGA
CGAGTCGGATCTCCCTTTGGGCCGCCTCCCCGCAGGTACCTTTAAGACCAATGACTTACAAGGCAGCTGT
AGATCTTAGCCACTTTTTAAAAGAAAAGGGGGGACTGGAAGGGCTAATTCACTCCCAAAGAAGTCAAGAT
CTGCTTTTTGCCTGTACTGGGTCTCTCTGGTTAGACCAGAGTCTCTCTGGTTAGACCAGATCTGAGCCTG
GGAGCTCTCTGGCTAACTAGGGAACCCACTGCTTAAGCCTCAATAAAGCTTGCCTTGAGTGCTTCAAGTA
GTGTGTGCCCGTCTGTTGTGTGACTCTGGTAACTAGAGATCCCTCAGACCCTTTTAGTCAGTGTGGAAAA
TCTCTAGCAGTTTAAACCCGCTGATCAGCCTCGACTGTGCCTTCTAGTTGCCAGCCATCTGTTGTTTGCC
CCTCCCCCGTGCCTTCCTTGACCCTGGAAGGTGCCACTCCCACTGTCCTTTCCTAATAAAATGAGGAAAT
TGCATCGCATTGTCTGAGTAGGTGTCATTCTATTCTGGGGGGTGGGGTGGGGCAGGACAGCAAGGGGGAG
GATTGGGAAGTCAATAGCAGGCATGCTGGGGATGCGGTGGGCTCTATGGGCGGCCGTTAATTAAGCTTTT
GTTCCCTTTAGTGAGGGTTAATTGCGCGCTTGGCGTAATCATGGTCATAGCTGTTTCCTGTGTGAAATTG
TTATCCGCTCACAATTCCACACAACATACGAGCCGGGAGCATAAAGTGTAAAGCCTGGGGTGCCTAATGA
GTGAGCTAACTCACATTAATTGCGTTGCGCTCACTGCCCGCTTTCCAGTCGGGAAACCTGTCGTGCCAGC
TGCATTAATGAATCGGCCAACGCGCGGGGAGAGGCGGTTTGCGTATTGGGCGCTCTTCCGCTTCCTCGCT
CACTGACTCGCTGCGCTCGGTCGTTCGGCTGCGGCGAGCGGTATCAGCTCACTCAAAGGCGGTAATACGG
TTATCCACAGAATCAGGGGATAACGCAGGAAAGAACATGTGAGCAAAAGGCCAGCAAAAGGCCAGGAACC
GTAAAAAGGCCGCGTTGCTGGCGTTTTTCCATAGGCTCCGCCCCCCTGACGAGCATCACAAAAATCGACG
CTCAAGTCAGAGGTGGCGAAACCCGACAGGACTATAAAGATACCAGGCGTTTCCCCCTGGAAGCTCCCTC
GTGCGCTCTCCTGTTCCGACCCTGCCGCTTACCGGATACCTGTCCGCCTTTCTCCCTTCGGGAAGCGTGG
CGCTTTCTCATAGCTCACGCTGTAGGTATCTCAGTTCGGTGTAGGTCGTTCGCTCCAAGCTGGGCTGTGT
GCACGAACCCCCCGTTCAGCCCGACCGCTGCGCCTTATCCGGTAACTATCGTCTTGAGTCCAACCCGGTA
AGACACGACTTATCGCCACTGGCAGCAGCCACTGGTAACAGGATTAGCAGAGCGAGGTATGTAGGCGGTG
CTACAGAGTTCTTGAAGTGGTGGCCTAACTACGGCTACACTAGAAGAACAGTATTTGGTATCTGCGCTCT
GCTGAAGCCAGTTACCTTCGGAAAAAGAGTTGGTAGCTCTTGATCCGGCAAACAAACCACCGCTGGTAGC
GGTGGTTTTTTTGTTTGCAAGCAGCAGATTACGCGCAGAAAAAAAGGATCTCAAGAAGATCCTTTGATCT
TTTCTACGGGGTCTGACGCTCAGTGGAACGAAAACTCACGTTAAGGGATTTTGGTCATGAGATTATCAAA
AAGGATCTTCACCTAGATCCTTTTAAATTAAAAATGAAGTTTTAAATCAATCTAAAGTATATATGAGTAA
ACTTGGTCTGACAGTTACCAATGCTTAATCAGTGAGGCACCTATCTCAGCGATCTGTCTATTTCGTTCAT
CCATAGTTGCCTGACTCCCCGTCGTGTAGATAACTACGATACGGGAGGGCTTACCATCTGGCCCCAGTGC
TGCAATGATACCGCGAGACCCACGCTCACCGGCTCCAGATTTATCAGCAATAAACCAGCCAGCCGGAAGG
GCCGAGCGCAGAAGTGGTCCTGCAACTTTATCCGCCTCCATCCAGTCTATTAATTGTTGCCGGGAAGCTA
GAGTAAGTAGTTCGCCAGTTAATAGTTTGCGCAACGTTGTTGCCATTGCTACAGGCATCGTGGTGTCACG
CTCGTCGTTTGGTATGGCTTCATTCAGCTCCGGTTCCCAACGATCAAGGCGAGTTACATGATCCCCCATG
TTGTGCAAAAAAGCGGTTAGCTCCTTCGGTCCTCCGATCGTTGTCAGAAGTAAGTTGGCCGCAGTGTTAT
CACTCATGGTTATGGCAGCACTGCATAATTCTCTTACTGTCATGCCATCCGTAAGATGCTTTTCTGTGAC
TGGTGAGTACTCAACCAAGTCATTCTGAGAATAGTGTATGCGGCGACCGAGTTGCTCTTGCCCGGCGTCA
ATACGGGATAATACCGCGCCACATAGCAGAACTTTAAAAGTGCTCATCATTGGAAAACGTTCTTCGGGGC
GAAAACTCTCAAGGATCTTACCGCTGTTGAGATCCAGTTCGATGTAACCCACTCGTGCACCCAACTGATC
TTCAGCATCTTTTACTTTCACCAGCGTTTCTGGGTGAGCAAAAACAGGAAGGCAAAATGCCGCAAAAAAG
GGAATAAGGGCGACACGGAAATGTTGAATACTCATACTCTTCCTTTTTCAATATTATTGAAGCATTTATC
AGGGTTATTGTCTCATGAGCGGATACATATTTGAATGTATTTAGAAAAATAAACAAATAGGGGTTCCGCG
CACATTTCCCCGAAAAGTGCCACCTAAATTGTAAGCGTTAATATTTTGTTAAAATTCGCGTTAAATTTTT
GTTAAATCAGCTCATTTTTTAACCAATAGGCCGAAATCGGCAAAATCCCTTATAAATCAAAAGAATAGAC
CGAGATAGGGT
[37 nt withheld, positions 8062-8098]
AAAGAACGTGGACTCCAACGTCAAAGG
[49 nt withheld, positions 8126-8174]
T
[91 nt withheld, positions 8176-8266]
G
[124 nt withheld, positions 8268-8391]
CCCATTCGCCATTCAGGCTGCGCAACTGTTGGGAAGGGCGATCGGTGCGGGCCTCTTCGCTATTACGCCA
GCTGGCGAAAGGGGGATGTGCTGCAAGGCGATTAAGTTGGGTAACGCCAGGGTTTTCCCAGTCACGACGT
TGTAAAACGACGGCCAGTGAGCGCGCGTAATACGACTCACTATAGGGCGAATTGACTAGTACATAACTTA
CGGTAAATGGCCCGCCTGGCTGACCGCCCAACGACCCCCGCCCATTGAC
Features (pLannotate 1.2.2; 28 found; start..end, strand, type, name):
    242..441     +  promoter       CMV promoter: human cytomegalovirus (CMV) immediate early promoter
    459..639     +  LTR            5' LTR (truncated): truncated 5' long terminal repeat (LTR) from HIV-1
    686..811     +  misc_feature   HIV-1 Ψ: packaging signal of human immunodeficiency virus type 1
    795..1133    +  CDS            HIV-1 gag (fragment): gag protein from human immunodeficiency virus 1; gag
   1310..1543    +  misc_feature   RRE: The Rev response element (RRE) of HIV-1 allows for Rev-dependent mRNA export from the nucleus to the cytoplasm.
   1920..2020    +  CDS            Rev (fragment): human immunodeficiency virus 1 (HIV-1) Rev protein; rev; enhances nuclear export of unspliced and incompletely spliced viral mRNAs
   2070..2187    +  misc_feature   cPPT/CTS: central polypurine tract and central termination sequence of HIV-1
   2262..2502    +  promoter       U6 promoter: RNA polymerase III promoter for human U6 snRNA
   2549..2616    +  misc_RNA       tracrRNA (fragment): trans-activating CRISPR RNA for the Streptococcus pyogenes CRISPR/Cas9 system
   2639..3138    +  promoter       PGK promoter: mouse phosphoglycerate kinase 1 promoter
   3178..3774    +  CDS            PuroR (fragment): puromycin N-acetyltransferase; pac from Streptomyces; confers resistance to puromycin
   3847..4545    +  CDS            TagBFP: TagBFP is a basic (constitutively fluorescent) blue fluorescent protein published in 2008, derived from Entacmaea quadricolor. It is reported to be a very rapidly-maturing monomer with very low acid sensitivity.
   4557..5143    +  misc_feature   WPRE: woodchuck hepatitis virus posttranscriptional regulatory element
   5137..5283    +  CDS            nef (fragment): NEF_HV1LA - Experimental evidence at protein level: Swiss-Prot protein existence level 1. Extracellular Nef protein targets CD4(+) T-lymphocytes for apoptosis by interacting with CXCR4 surface receptors. From Human immunodeficiency virus type 1 group M subtype B (isolate Lai) (HIV-1).
   5291..5469    +  LTR            5' LTR (truncated): truncated 5' long terminal repeat (LTR) from HIV-1
   5495..5606    +  polyA_signal   bGH poly(A) signal: bovine growth hormone polyadenylation signal
   5745..5763    -  promoter       T3 promoter: promoter for bacteriophage T3 RNA polymerase
   5808..5824    -  protein_bind   lac operator: The lac repressor binds to the lac operator to inhibit transcription in E. coli. This inhibition can be relieved by adding lactose or isopropyl-β-D-thiogalactopyranoside (IPTG). lac repressor encoded by lacI
   5832..5862    -  promoter       lac promoter: promoter for the E. coli lac operon
   5877..5898    -  protein_bind   CAP binding site: CAP binding activates transcription in the presence of cAMP. E. coli catabolite activator protein
   5911..6003    -  CDS            lacI (fragment): lac repressor; lacI; The lac repressor binds to the lac operator to inhibit transcription in E. coli. This inhibition can be relieved by adding lactose or isopropyl-β-D-thiogalactopyranoside (IPTG).
   6186..6774    -  rep_origin     ori: high-copy-number ColE1/pMB1/pBR322/pUC origin of replication
   6945..7805    -  CDS            AmpR: β-lactamase; bla; confers resistance to ampicillin, carbenicillin, and related antibiotics
   7806..7910    -  promoter       AmpR promoter: bla
   7963..8391    -  rep_origin     f1 ori (sequence partly withheld): f1 bacteriophage origin of replication; arrow indicates direction of (+) strand synthesis
   8396..8551    -  CDS            lacZα (fragment): LacZα fragment of β-galactosidase; lacZ fragment
   8559..8577    +  promoter       T7 promoter: promoter for bacteriophage T7 RNA polymerase
   8591..241     +  enhancer       CMV enhancer (across the origin): human cytomegalovirus immediate early enhancer
