[The description below was written by a language model from this plasmid's Addgene catalogue record and pLannotate feature annotations shown in this document.]
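Description:
pKLV2-U6gRNA5(MYC_7)-PGKpuroBFP-W is an 8,650 bp lentiviral CRISPR guide-RNA expression plasmid, made by inserting a single guide sequence against human MYC into the BbsI sites of the pKLV2-U6gRNA5(BbsI)-PGKpuroBFP-W backbone; both sites were destroyed by the cloning. In bacteria it is maintained at high copy through a ColE1/pUC-type origin and selected with ampicillin via the β-lactamase gene. An f1 origin and remnants of a lac/lacZα cloning region flanked by T3 and T7 promoters are also present in the backbone.

The viral portion has the layout of a later-generation HIV-1 transfer vector. A CMV enhancer/promoter replaces the native upstream LTR sequence to drive genomic RNA transcription in packaging cells. It is followed by a truncated 5' LTR, the Ψ packaging signal with a partial gag fragment, the Rev response element for nuclear export of the unspliced genome, and the cPPT/CTS. The 3' end carries a truncated LTR followed by a bGH polyadenylation signal.

Between these elements sit two expression units. The human U6 RNA polymerase III promoter transcribes the MYC-targeting spacer fused to a Streptococcus pyogenes Cas9 guide scaffold (annotated as a tracrRNA fragment). The mouse PGK promoter drives a puromycin N-acetyltransferase coding sequence followed by TagBFP, with a WPRE downstream to enhance transcript expression. The record does not annotate the linker between the puromycin and BFP sequences.

No Cas9 is encoded, so the vector must be used in cells that supply Cas9 separately. Transduced cells can be selected with puromycin or tracked and sorted by blue fluorescence. The associated publication used CRISPR perturbations with time-series single-cell RNA-seq to infer gene regulatory networks.
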