Addgene plasmid #211971: pKLV2-U6gRNA5(MYC_7)-PGKpuroBFP-W
Purpose: Express gRNA against MYC with puro and BFP
Depositing lab: Kosuke Yusa. Depositing organization: Kyoto University, Institute for Life and Medical Sciences. Publication: RENGE infers gene regulatory networks using time-series single-cell RNA-seq data with CRISPR perturbations. Ishikawa M, Sugino S, Masuda Y, Tarumoto Y, Seto Y, Taniyama N, Wagai F, Yamauchi Y, Kojima Y, Kiryu H, Yusa K, Eiraku M, Mochizuki A. Commun Biol. 2023 Dec 28;6(1):1290. doi: 10.1038/s42003-023-05594-4. PubMed 38155269.
Backbone
  Vector backbone: pKLV2-U6gRNA5(BbsI)-PGKpuroBFP-W
  Backbone size w/o insert (bp): 8630
  Total vector size (bp): 8650
  Vector type: Mammalian Expression, Lentiviral, CRISPR
  Selectable markers: Puromycin
Growth in bacteria
  Bacterial resistance: Ampicillin, 100 μg/mL
  Growth temperature: 37°C
  Growth strain: NEB Stable
  Copy number: High Copy
Gene/Insert
  Gene/Insert name: sgRNA targeting MYC
  gRNA/shRNA sequence: GGGTCGATGCACTCTGAGG
  Species: H. sapiens (human)
  GenBank ID: NM_002467.6
  Entrez Gene: MYC (a.k.a. MRTL, MYCC, bHLHe39, c-Myc)
  Promoter: Human U6 promoter
  Cloning method: Restriction Enzyme; 5′ cloning site BbsI (destroyed during cloning); 3′ cloning site BbsI (destroyed during cloning)
  Sequencing primers: 5′ AGATAATTAGAATTAATTTGACTG
Terms and licenses: Academic/Nonprofit Terms; Industry Terms: Not Available to Industry
How to cite: pKLV2-U6gRNA5(MYC_7)-PGKpuroBFP-W was a gift from Kosuke Yusa (Addgene plasmid # 211971 ; http://n2t.net/addgene:211971 ; RRID:Addgene_211971)
